>Addgene plasmid #153443 | pET28a-ybbr-XMod-Doc (WT, S199AzF)-HIS | addgene full sequence | sequence record 306454 | Addgene NGS Result
TCACCAGTGAGACGGGCAACAGCTGATTGCCCTTCACCGCCTGGCCCTGAGAGAGTTGCAGCAAGCGGTC
CACGCTGGTTTGCCCCAGCAGGCGAAAATCCTGTTTGATGGTGGTTAACGGCGGGATATAACATGAGCTG
TCTTCGGTATCGTCGTATCCCACTACCGAGATATCCGCACCAACGCGCAGCCCGGACTCGGTAATGGCGC
GCATTGCGCCCAGCGCCATCTGATCGTTGGCAACCAGCATCGCAGTGGGAACGATGCCCTCATTCAGCAT
TTGCATGGTTTGTTGAAAACCGGACATGGCACTCCAGTCGCCTTCCCGTTCCGCTATCGGCTGAATTTGA
TTGCGAGTGAGATATTTATGCCAGCCAGCCAGACGCAGACGCGCCGAGACAGAACTTAATGGGCCCGCTA
ACAGCGCGATTTGCTGGTGACCCAATGCGACCAGATGCTCCACGCCCAGTCGCGTACCGTCTTCATGGGA
GAAAATAATACTGTTGATGGGTGTCTGGTCAGAGACATCAAGAAATAACGCCGGAACATTAGTGCAGGCA
GCTTCCACAGCAATGGCATCCTGGTCATCCAGCGGATAGTTAATGATCAGCCCACTGACGCGTTGCGCGA
GAAGATTGTGCACCGCCGCTTTACAGGCTTCGACGCCGCTTCGTTCTACCATCGACACCACCACGCTGGC
ACCCAGTTGATCGGCGCGAGATTTAATCGCCGCGACAATTTGCGACGGCGCGTGCAGGGCCAGACTGGAG
GTGGCAACGCCAATCAGCAACGACTGTTTGCCCGCCAGTTGTTGTGCCACGCGGTTGGGAATGTAATTCA
GCTCCGCCATCGCCGCTTCCACTTTTTCCCGCGTTTTCGCAGAAACGTGGCTGGCCTGGTTCACCACGCG
GGAAACGGTCTGATAAGAGACACCGGCATACTCTGCGACATCGTATAACGTTACTGGTTTCACATTCACC
ACCCTGAATTGACTCTCTTCCGGGCGCTATCATGCCATACCGCGAAAGGTTTTGCGCCATTCGATGGTGT
CCGGGATCTCGACGCTCTCCCTTATGCGACTCCTGCATTAGGAAGCAGCCCAGTAGTAGGTTGAGGCCGT
TGAGCACCGCCGCCGCAAGGAATGGTGCATGCAAGGAGATGGCGCCCAACAGTCCCCCGGCCACGGGGCC
TGCCACCATACCCACGCCGAAACAAGCGCTCATGAGCCCGAAGTGGCGAGCCCGATCTTCCCCATCGGTG
ATGTCGGCGATATAGGCGCCAGCAACCGCACCTGTGGCGCCGGTGATGCCGGCCACGATGCGTCCGGCGT
AGAGGATCGAGATCTCGATCCCGCGAAATTAATACGACTCACTATAGGGGAATTGTGAGCGGATAACAAT
TCCCCTGTAGAAATAATTTTGTTTAACTTTAAGAAGGAGATATACATATGGGTACCGACTCTCTGGAATT
CATCGCTTCTAAACTGGCTGGCTCTAGCGGTTCCGAAACAACTACCGAGACTTCTGTGTCTCAATCTTTC
TCCTTCACAGAGCCCACTCGCGTATGCTACTGGTCCCATGACAACCGTCCTTTCGACCTGGAGGGCTTGA
AAGTCATTCTTCAGGAGACGATCTTTATCATCCACGAGGACGGCACAGTCGTCGAAGCAGAAGAGCAACC
CGCTGCCGTAGACATCACAGAGCAGTGTATGACTATCTTCTGTAACGATAAGCAAGTGGCGACGCCAGAA
GATACCTACGAAACGCAGATCTATAAGTACATGCTGGAGTTTGCATATGAAGGCAACCCGGACGTTATTG
TGGGGACTCATCAAGTCTTGATTGGTGTGAAAGGAGATACAAATCTGAGCGGCGACGTAACAGTTGCAGA
TGCTGTTGAGATCCTGATGTACCGTGCTGACATGATGGCTAATCCCAACAACCCAACATACGTATTTAAC
GAAGACCCCGATCTGCATAAATTAGGGTATTTTTTGGGTAATGTAGATTGTATCAAAGAGGGTGACGATT
TAAACGTTGCCGACGCCGTCAATATCTTAATGTTTCGTGCGGAGGTCTTAGCCAACGGCTAGGCAACGTG
GGAGCAGATTGTTGGCTATGACCTTATTGACCCAAGCGACGAGAGTACCTTTCGTACTATTGAGAAGCTG
GGCTCTCATCATCATCACCATCACTAACTCGAGTAAGATCCGGCTGCTAACAAAGCCCGAAAGGAAGCTG
AGTTGGCTGCTGCCACCGCTGAGCAATAACTAGCATAACCCCTTGGGGCCTCTAAACGGGTCTTGAGGGG
TTTTTTGCTGAAAGGAGGAACTATATCCGGATTGGCGAATGGG
[124 nt withheld, positions 2354-2477]
C
[91 nt withheld, positions 2479-2569]
A
[49 nt withheld, positions 2571-2619]
CCTTTGACGTTGGAGTCCACGTTCTTT
[37 nt withheld, positions 2647-2683]
ACCCTATCTCGGTCTATTCTTTTGATTTATAAGGGATTTTGCCGATTTCGGCCTATTGGTTAAAAAATGA
GCTGATTTAACAAAAATTTAACGCGAATTTTAACAAAATATTAACGCTTACAATTTAGGTGGCACTTTTC
GGGGAAATGTGCGCGGAACCCCTATTTGTTTATTTTTCTAAATACATTCAAATATGTATCCGCTCATGAA
TTAATTCTTAGAAAAACTCATCGAGCATCAAATGAAACTGCAATTTATTCATATCAGGATTATCAATACC
ATATTTTTGAAAAAGCCGTTTCTGTAATGAAGGAGAAAACTCACCGAGGCAGTTCCATAGGATGGCAAGA
TCCTGGTATCGGTCTGCGATTCCGACTCGTCCAACATCAATACAACCTATTAATTTCCCCTCGTCAAAAA
TAAGGTTATCAAGTGAGAAATCACCATGAGTGACGACTGAATCCGGTGAGAATGGCAAAAGTTTATGCAT
TTCTTTCCAGACTTGTTCAACAGGCCAGCCATTACGCTCGTCATCAAAATCACTCGCATCAACCAAACCG
TTATTCATTCGTGATTGCGCCTGAGCGAGACGAAATACGCGATCGCTGTTAAAAGGACAATTACAAACAG
GAATCGAATGCAACCGGCGCAGGAACACTGCCAGCGCATCAACAATATTTTCACCTGAATCAGGATATTC
TTCTAATACCTGGAATGCTGTTTTCCCGGGGATCGCAGTGGTGAGTAACCATGCATCATCAGGAGTACGG
ATAAAATGCTTGATGGTCGGAAGAGGCATAAATTCCGTCAGCCAGTTTAGTCTGACCATCTCATCTGTAA
CATCATTGGCAACGCTACCTTTGCCATGTTTCAGAAACAACTCTGGCGCATCGGGCTTCCCATACAATCG
ATAGATTGTCGCACCTGATTGCCCGACATTATCGCGAGCCCATTTATACCCATATAAATCAGCATCCATG
TTGGAATTTAATCGCGGCCTAGAGCAAGACGTTTCCCGTTGAATATGGCTCATAACACCCCTTGTATTAC
TGTTTATGTAAGCAGACAGTTTTATTGTTCATGACCAAAATCCCTTAACGTGAGTTTTCGTTCCACTGAG
CGTCAGACCCCGTAGAAAAGATCAAAGGATCTTCTTGAGATCCTTTTTTTCTGCGCGTAATCTGCTGCTT
GCAAACAAAAAAACCACCGCTACCAGCGGTGGTTTGTTTGCCGGATCAAGAGCTACCAACTCTTTTTCCG
AAGGTAACTGGCTTCAGCAGAGCGCAGATACCAAATACTGTCCTTCTAGTGTAGCCGTAGTTAGGCCACC
ACTTCAAGAACTCTGTAGCACCGCCTACATACCTCGCTCTGCTAATCCTGTTACCAGTGGCTGCTGCCAG
TGGCGATAAGTCGTGTCTTACCGGGTTGGACTCAAGACGATAGTTACCGGATAAGGCGCAGCGGTCGGGC
TGAACGGGGGGTTCGTGCACACAGCCCAGCTTGGAGCGAACGACCTACACCGAACTGAGATACCTACAGC
GTGAGCTATGAGAAAGCGCCACGCTTCCCGAAGGGAGAAAGGCGGACAGGTATCCGGTAAGCGGCAGGGT
CGGAACAGGAGAGCGCACGAGGGAGCTTCCAGGGGGAAACGCCTGGTATCTTTATAGTCCTGTCGGGTTT
CGCCACCTCTGACTTGAGCGTCGATTTTTGTGATGCTCGTCAGGGGGGCGGAGCCTATGGAAAAACGCCA
GCAACGCGGCCTTTTTACGGTTCCTGGCCTTTTGCTGGCCTTTTGCTCACATGTTCTTTCCTGCGTTATC
CCCTGATTCTGTGGATAACCGTATTACCGCCTTTGAGTGAGCTGATACCGCTCGCCGCAGCCGAACGACC
GAGCGCAGCGAGTCAGTGAGCGAGGAAGCGGAAGAGCGCCTGATGCGGTATTTTCTCCTTACGCATCTGT
GCGGTATTTCACACCGCAATGGTGCACTCTCAGTACAATCTGCTCTGATGCCGCATAGTTAAGCCAGTAT
ACACTCCGCTATCGCTACGTGACTGGGTCATGGCTGCGCCCCGACACCCGCCAACACCCGCTGACGCGCC
CTGACGGGCTTGTCTGCTCCCGGCATCCGCTTACAGACAAGCTGTGACCGTCTCCGGGAGCTGCATGTGT
CAGAGGTTTTCACCGTCATCACCGAAACGCGCGAGGCAGCTGCGGTAAAGCTCATCAGCGTGGTCGTGAA
GCGATTCACAGATGTCTGCCTGTTCATCCGCGTCCAGCTCGTTGAGTTTCTCCAGAAGCGTTAATGTCTG
GCTTCTGATAAAGCGGGCCATGTTAAGGGCGGTTTTTTCCTGTTTGGTCACTGATGCCTCCGTGTAAGGG
GGATTTCTGTTCATGGGGGTAATGATACCGATGAAACGAGAGAGGATGCTCACGATACGGGTTACTGATG
ATGAACATGCCCGGTTACTGGAACGTTGTGAGGGTAAACAACTGGCGGTATGGATGCGGCGGGACCAGAG
AAAAATCACTCAGGGTCAATGCCAGCGCTTCGTTAATACAGATGTAGGTGTTCCACAGGGTAGCCAGCAG
CATCCTGCGATGCAGATCCGGAACATAATGGTGCAGGGCGCTGACTTCCGCGTTTCCAGACTTTACGAAA
CACGGAAACCGAAGACCATTCATGTTGTTGCTCAGGTCGCAGACGTTTTGCAGCAGCAGTCGCTTCACGT
TCGCTCGCGTATCGGTGATTCATTCTGCTAACCAGTAAGGCAACCCCGCCAGCCTAGCCGGGTCCTCAAC
GACAGGAGCACGATCATGCGCACCCGTGGGGCCGCCATGCCGGCGATAATGGCCTGCTTCTCGCCGAAAC
GTTTGGTGGCGGGACCAGTGACGAAGGCTTGAGCGAGGGCGTGCAAGATTCCGAATACCGCAAGCGACAG
GCCGATCATCGTCGCGCTCCAGCGAAAGCGGTCCTCGCCGAAAATGACCCAGAGCGCTGCCGGCACCTGT
CCTACGAGTTGCATGATAAAGAAGACAGTCATAAGTGCGGCGACGATAGTCATGCCCCGCGCCCACCGGA
AGGAGCTGACTGGGTTGAAGGCTCTCAAGGGCATCGGTCGAGATCCCGGTGCCTAATGAGTGAGCTAACT
TACATTAATTGCGTTGCGCTCACTGCCCGCTTTCCAGTCGGGAAACCTGTCGTGCCAGCTGCATTAATGA
ATCGGCCAACGCGCGGGGAGAGGCGGTTTGCGTATTGGGCGCCAGGGTGGTTTTTCTTT
Features (pLannotate 1.2.2; 17 found; start..end, strand, type, name):
    974..1051    -  promoter       lacI promoter: lacI
   1059..1338    -  CDS            TcR (fragment): tetracycline efflux protein; tet; confers resistance to tetracycline
   1360..1378    +  promoter       T7 promoter: promoter for bacteriophage T7 RNA polymerase
   1379..1403    +  protein_bind   lac operator: The lac repressor binds to the lac operator to inhibit transcription in E. coli. This inhibition can be relieved by adding lactose or isopropyl-β-D-thiogalactopyranoside (IPTG). lac repressor encoded by lacI
   1418..1440    +  RBS            RBS: efficient ribosome binding site from bacteriophage T7 gene 10 (Olins and Rangwala, 1989)
   2213..2262    +  CDS            SET1 (fragment): solubility-enhancement tag derived from T7 phage gene 10B
   2270..2317    +  terminator     T7 terminator: transcription terminator for bacteriophage T7 RNA polymerase
   2354..2782    +  rep_origin     f1 ori (sequence partly withheld): f1 bacteriophage origin of replication; arrow indicates direction of (+) strand synthesis
   2835..2892    +  promoter       AmpR promoter (fragment): bla
   2901..3716    -  CDS            KanR: aminoglycoside phosphotransferase; aph(3')-Ia; confers resistance to kanamycin in bacteria or G418 (Geneticin®) in eukaryotes
   3838..4426    +  rep_origin     ori: high-copy-number ColE1/pMB1/pBR322/pUC origin of replication
   4612..4751    -  misc_feature   bom: basis of mobility region from pBR322
   4853..5044    -  CDS            rop: Rop protein, which maintains plasmids at low copy number; rop
   5061..5441    +  CDS            YPB1_ECOLX: Protein predicted: Swiss-Prot protein existence level 4. From Escherichia coli.
   5513..5804    -  CDS            TcR (fragment): tetracycline efflux protein; tet; confers resistance to tetracycline
   5819..5840    -  protein_bind   CAP binding site: CAP binding activates transcription in the presence of cAMP. E. coli catabolite activator protein
   5853..973     -  CDS            lacI (across the origin): lac repressor; lacI; The lac repressor binds to the lac operator to inhibit transcription in E. coli. This inhibition can be relieved by adding lactose or isopropyl-β-D-thiogalactopyranoside (IPTG).
