[The description below was written by a language model from this plasmid's Addgene catalogue record and pLannotate feature annotations shown in this document.]
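Description:
pET28a-ybbr-XMod-Doc (WT, S199AzF)-HIS is a bacterial expression plasmid of about 6 kb built on the pET28a backbone for producing a site-specifically modified protein in E. coli. It is selected with kanamycin through an aph(3')-Ia (KanR) gene and replicates from a pBR322-type ColE1 origin accompanied by the bom region and the rop gene, consistent with the low copy number listed in the record. An f1 origin is also present, and the short tetracycline-resistance and other fragments picked up by automated annotation are backbone remnants rather than functional elements.

The expression cassette uses the T7 promoter followed by a lac operator and the T7 gene 10 ribosome binding site, with a T7 terminator downstream. The plasmid-borne lacI gene supplies repressor, so transcription needs a host providing T7 RNA polymerase and is inducible with IPTG. The 747 bp insert, introduced by Gibson cloning, encodes the XModule-dockerin B (XDocB) of Ruminococcus champanellensis with an N-terminal ybbR tag and a C-terminal 6xHis tag. The feature table does not annotate the insert itself, but it falls in the unannotated gap between the RBS and the terminator region. Serine 199 is replaced by an amber (TAG) codon, so full-length protein is made only when an orthogonal suppressor tRNA/synthetase pair is supplied separately. The construct name indicates that the incorporated residue is an azidophenylalanine (AzF). Because the His tag lies after the amber site, affinity purification should favour full-length suppressed product.

The ybbR tag permits enzymatic site-specific attachment, and the azide gives a second, internal conjugation handle. The associated work concerns a high-force catch bond mechanism in bacterial adhesion in the human gut, though the record does not describe the exact experimental use.
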