Addgene plasmid #153443: pET28a-ybbr-XMod-Doc (WT, S199AzF)-HIS
Purpose: E. coli expression (amber suppression) of Rc. XDocB with serine at position 199 replaced with amber codon.
Depositing lab: Michael Nash. Depositing organization: University of Basel. Publication: High force catch bond mechanism of bacterial adhesion in the human gut. Liu Z, Liu H, Vera AM, Bernardi RC, Tinnefeld P, Nash MA. Nat Commun. 2020 Aug 28;11(1):4321. doi: 10.1038/s41467-020-18063-x. PubMed 32859904.
Backbone
  Vector backbone: pET28a
  Backbone size w/o insert (bp): 5219
  Total vector size (bp): 5966
  Vector type: Bacterial Expression
Growth in bacteria
  Bacterial resistance: Kanamycin, 50 μg/mL
  Growth temperature: 37°C
  Growth strain: DH5alpha
  Copy number: Low Copy
Gene/Insert
  Gene/Insert name: Rc.XDocB (alt name: Ruminococcus champanellensis XModule-dockerin B)
  Species: Ruminococcus champanellensis
  Insert size (bp): 747
  Mutation: Serine 199 was mutated to amber codon (TAG)
  Promoter: T7 promoter
  Tag / fusion protein: ybbr tag (N terminal on insert); 6xHis (C terminal on insert)
  Cloning method: Gibson Cloning
  Sequencing primers: 5′ T7 forward primer; 3′ T7 reverse primer
Terms and licenses: Academic/Nonprofit Terms; Industry Terms: Not Available to Industry
Depositor comments: Please visit https://www.biorxiv.org/content/10.1101/2020.01.21.913590v1 for bioRxiv preprint.
How to cite: pET28a-ybbr-XMod-Doc (WT, S199AzF)-HIS was a gift from Michael Nash (Addgene plasmid # 153443 ; http://n2t.net/addgene:153443 ; RRID:Addgene_153443)
